>Addgene plasmid #54183 | mEmerald-MKS1-N-18 | addgene partial sequence | sequence record 92708 | EGFP-N 5'-CGTCGCCGTCCAGCTCGACCAG-3'
CCTTGCTCACCATGGTGGCGACCGGTGGATCCCGGGCCCGCGGTACCCCGCTGGAACCTCTCGACCCGGT
CAACGTTCCCGTGGGGCTCACAAGGTCCTGGGGGAGGCTCTCTCGGGCCTCCTGCATCCGACGCCGGGCT
CGACGGAATGCTTCTAGCACGTTGTGCGTGGAACTCTGCTGGCTGAACCCTTCCAGACGGTCCAACACAC
TCCGCATCTGTTTCTGGAGGGAGTTCGATTCCATGAAAGCCCGGGACTGCTGCAGGCAGTGCAATCGGAA
GGTGACAGTACCCGTTGTCTCAGTGCGGAATCCAAAGCGGCTCAGGCGCTCCCCCTTGAAGGTTCCTGGT
ATCCTCACATAGGATGGGTCCTCCAGCTCCAGAGAGCCGCCAATGAAGAACCTCCTTAGCTCTGCCACGA
GACCCAGCTCCATGGGCCTCCATGTGGAGACAGTCAGGGTGTGGGATCCTGGAGTGGCAGGCAGCACCAC
AGCCCCGTAGCCTTCCACACGATACCTCTGCCAGAAGTCCAGTGAGAGGACCTTACAGTAGAGCACAGGC
CACTCCGGGAGGGACTCAGCCGATTCGTCCTCATGCAGAAAGAAGGCTTCGAATGTGAACGGAAAGGAGA
AATAGGCCACCTTGTCCATTCCCAGGGATTTGGTGGCACAGGCCTGGGTTACTCCCGAGAGCTGCTGGAA
TGGCGGGCTGGACCAGTTAGCAGCTGGCAGCTCCACAAAGAAGTGGACGTAGAGGTTGTCATACTCATAG
CCTTGGGCTGAAACCACCTCTCCGTTCACAAAGAGCCGGAGGGCACCTGGGGCAATCATCTCAAAGTCTG
TGC
