[The description below was written by a language model from this plasmid's Addgene catalogue record.]
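Description:
mEmerald-MKS1-N-18 is a mammalian expression plasmid built on the mEmerald-N1 backbone (about 4.75 kb without insert), an N1-style fluorescent protein fusion vector. It is maintained in E. coli as a high-copy plasmid under kanamycin selection. It also carries a neomycin resistance marker, so transfected mammalian cells can be selected with G418. The record gives no feature table, so elements such as the origin of replication and polyadenylation signal are not listed explicitly. The use of an SV40 polyA reverse sequencing primer does suggest an SV40 polyadenylation signal downstream of the fusion cassette.

The insert is mouse MKS1 (Meckel syndrome type 1), expressed from the CMV promoter, a strong constitutive promoter in most mammalian cell lines. MKS1 sits upstream of the fluorescent protein, so mEmerald is fused to its C terminus. The "N-18" in the name probably denotes this orientation and an 18-residue linker between the two parts, but the record does not state this, and the cloning method is listed as unknown. mEmerald is a bright green GFP derivative, recorded here with excitation at 487 nm and emission at 509 nm, which suits standard GFP/FITC filter sets.

The depositor lists the localization of the fusion as the cilium. The construct is therefore intended as a fluorescent marker for visualising cilium-associated structures, and MKS1 itself, in live or fixed mammalian cells by fluorescence microscopy after transient transfection or stable G418 selection.
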