Addgene plasmid #54183: mEmerald-MKS1-N-18
Purpose: Localization: Cilium, Excitation: 487, Emission: 509
Depositing lab: Michael Davidson. Depositing organization: Florida State University, Tallahassee.
Backbone
  Vector backbone: mEmerald-N1
  Backbone size w/o insert (bp): 4750
  Vector type: Mammalian Expression
  Selectable markers: Neomycin (select with G418)
Growth in bacteria
  Bacterial resistance: Kanamycin, 50 μg/mL
  Growth temperature: 37°C
  Growth strain: DH5alpha
  Copy number: High Copy
Gene/Insert
  Gene/Insert name: MKS1 (alt names: Meckel syndrome type 1; NM_001039684.2)
  Species: M. musculus (mouse)
  Promoter: CMV
  Tag / fusion protein: mEmerald (C terminal on backbone)
  Cloning method: Unknown
  Sequencing primers: 5′ CMV-F; 3′ SV40pA-R
Terms and licenses: Academic/Nonprofit Terms; Industry Terms
Depositor comments: Meckel syndrome type 1. Excitation = 487; Emission = 509. Localization data: Cilium
How to cite: mEmerald-MKS1-N-18 was a gift from Michael Davidson (Addgene plasmid # 54183 ; http://n2t.net/addgene:54183 ; RRID:Addgene_54183)
